>Addgene plasmid #124331 | pAS1-his-24::mNeptunr | addgene full sequence | sequence record 241915 | Addgene NGS Result
TTACGCCAGCTGGCGAAAGGGGGATGTGCTGCAAGGCGATTAAGTTGGGTAACGCCAGGGTTTTCCCAGT
CACGACGTTGTAAAACGACGGCCAGTGAGCGCGCGTAATACGACTCACTATAGGGCGAATTGGAGCTCCA
CCGCGGACTAGTGGATCCCCCGGGCTGCAGCCTAGGATGTCTGATTCCGCTGTTGTTGCCGCCGCTGTCG
AGCCAAAGGTCCCAAAGGCTAAGGCCGCCAAGGCCGCCAAGCCAGCCGCCAAGGCCGCCAAGCCAACCAA
AGTTGCCAAGGCCAAGGCTCCAGTCGCTCACCCACCATACATCAACATGATCAAGGAGGCCATCAAGCAG
CTCAAGGACCGCAAAGGAGCTTCCAAGCAGGCAATCCTCAAGTTCATCTCCCAAAACTACAAGCTCGGAG
ACAATGTCATCCAGATCAATGCTCATCTCCGTCAGGCTCTCAAGCGTGGTGTCACCAGCAAGGCCCTTGT
TCAAGCCGCCGGATCCGGAGCCAACGGACGTTTCCGTGTGCCAGAGAAGGCCGCCGCCGCCAAGAAGCCA
GCAGCAGCCAAGAAGCCAGCAGCAGCCAAGAAACCAGCAGCCGCCAAGAAAGCCACTGGAGAGAAGAAGG
CAAAGAAGCCAGCCGCTGCCAAGCCAAAGAAGGCCGCCACCGGAGATAAGAAGGTCAAGAAGGCCAAGAG
CCCAAAGAAGGTTGCCAAGCCAGCTGCCAAGAAGGTCGCCAAGTCTCCAGCCAAGAAGGCCGCTCCAAAG
AAGATCGCCAAGCCAGCTGCCAAGAAGGCCGCCAAGCCAGCCGCCAAGGCCGCATGCATGGTGAGCAAGG
GCGAGGAGCTGATCAAGGAGAACATGCACACGAAGCTGTACATGGAAGGCACCGTGAACAACCACCACTT
CAAGTGCACCCACGAAGGGGAGGGCAAGCCCTACGAGGGCACCCAGACCAACAGGATTAAGGTGGTGGAG
GGAGGCCCCCTGCCGTTCGCATTCGACATCCTGGCCACCTGCTTTATGTACGGGAGCAAGACCTTCATCA
ACCACACCCAGGGCATCCCCGATTTCTTTAAGCAGTCCTTCCCTGAGGGCTTCACATGGGAGAGAGTCAC
CACATACGAAGACGGGGGCGTGCTTACCGTTACCCAGGACACCAGCCTCCAGGACGGCTGCTTGATCTAC
AACGTCAAGCTCAGAGGGGTGAACTTCCCATCCAACGGCCCTGTGATGCAGAAGAAAACACTCGGCTGGG
AGGCCAGTACCGAGACCCTGTACCCCGCTGACGGCGGCCTGGAAGGCAGATGCGACATGGCCCTGAAGCT
CGTGGGCGGGGGCCACCTGCACTGCAACCTGAAGACCACATACAGATCCAAGAAACCCGCTAAGAACCTC
AAGATGCCCGGCGTCTACTTTGTGGACCGCAGACTGGAAAGAATCAAGGAGGCCGACAATGAGACCTACG
TCGAGCAGCACGAGGTGGCTGTGGCCAGATACTGCGACCTCCCTAGCAAACTGGGGCACAAACTTAATGG
CATGGACGAGCTGTACAAGTAAAAGCTTTGGAATTCATCTCGCGCCCGTGCCTCTGACTTCTAAGTCCAA
TTACTCTTCAACATCCCTACATGCTCTTTCTCCCTGTGCTCCCACCCCCTATTTTTGTTATTATCAAAAA
ACTTCTCTTAATTTCTTTGTTTTTTAGCTTCTTTTAAGTCACCTCTAACAATGAAATTGTGTAGATTCAA
AAATAGAATTAATTCGTAATAAAAAGTCGAAAAAAATTGTGCTCCCTCCCCCCATTAATAATAATTCTAT
CCCAAAATCTACACAATGTTCTGTGTACACTTCTTATGTTTTTTACTTCTGATAAATTTTTTTGAAACAT
CATAGAAAAAACCGCACACAAAATACCTTATCATATGTTACGTTTCAGTTTATGACCGCAATTTTTATTT
CTTCGCACGTCTGGGCCTCTCATGACGTCAAATCATGCTCATCGTGAAAAAGTTTTGGAGTATTTTTGGA
ATTTTTCAATCAAGTGAAAGTTTATGAAATTAATTTTCCTGCTTTTGCTTTTTGGGGTTTCCCCTATTGT
TTGTCAAGATTTCGAGGACGGCGTTTTTCTTGCTAAAATCACAAGTATTGATGAGCACGATGCAAGAAAG
ATCGGAAGAAGGTTTGGGTTTGAGGCTCAGTGGAAGGTGAGTAGAAGTTGATAATTTGAAAGTGGAGTAG
TGTCTATGGGGTTTTTGCCTTAAATGACAGAATACATTCCCAATATACCAAACATAACTGTTTGGGCCCG
GTACCCAGCTTTTGTTCCCTTTAGTGAGGGTTAATTGCGCGCTTGGCGTAATCATGGTCATAGCTGTTTC
CTGTGTGAAATTGTTATCCGCTCACAATTCCACACAACATACGAGCCGGGAGCATAAAGTGTAAAGCCTG
GGGTGCCTAATGAGTGAGCTAACTCACATTAATTGCGTTGCGCTCACTGCCCGCTTTCCAGTCGGGAAAC
CTGTCGTGCCAGCTGCATTAATGAATCGGCCAACGCGCGGGGAGAGGCGGTTTGCGTATTGGGCGCTCTT
CCGCTTCCTCGCTCACTGACTCGCTGCGCTCGGTCGTTCGGCTGCGGCGAGCGGTATCAGCTCACTCAAA
GGCGGTAATACGGTTATCCACAGAATCAGGGGATAACGCAGGAAAGAACATGTGAGCAAAAGGCCAGCAA
AAGGCCAGGAACCGTAAAAAGGCCGCGTTGCTGGCGTTTTTCCATAGGCTCCGCCCCCCTGACGAGCATC
ACAAAAATCGACGCTCAAGTCAGAGGTGGCGAAACCCGACAGGACTATAAAGATACCAGGCGTTTCCCCC
TGGAAGCTCCCTCGTGCGCTCTCCTGTTCCGACCCTGCCGCTTACCGGATACCTGTCCGCCTTTCTCCCT
TCGGGAAGCGTGGCGCTTTCTCATAGCTCACGCTGTAGGTATCTCAGTTCGGTGTAGGTCGTTCGCTCCA
AGCTGGGCTGTGTGCACGAACCCCCCGTTCAGCCCGACCGCTGCGCCTTATCCGGTAACTATCGTCTTGA
GTCCAACCCGGTAAGACACGACTTATCGCCACTGGCAGCAGCCACTGGTAACAGGATTAGCAGAGCGAGG
TATGTAGGCGGTGCTACAGAGTTCTTGAAGTGGTGGCCTAACTACGGCTACACTAGAAGAACAGTATTTG
GTATCTGCGCTCTGCTGAAGCCAGTTACCTTCGGAAAAAGAGTTGGTAGCTCTTGATCCGGCAAACAAAC
CACCGCTGGTAGCGGTGGTTTTTTTGTTTGCAAGCAGCAGATTACGCGCAGAAAAAAAGGATCTCAAGAA
GATCCTTTGATCTTTTCTACGGGGTCTGACGCTCAGTGGAACGAAAACTCACGTTAAGGGATTTTGGTCA
TGAGATTATCAAAAAGGATCTTCACCTAGATCCTTTTAAATTAAAAATGAAGTTTTAAATCAATCTAAAG
TATATATGAGTAAACTTGGTCTGACAGTTACCAATGCTTAATCAGTGAGGCACCTATCTCAGCGATCTGC
CTATTTCGTTCATCCATAGTTGCCTGACTCCCCGTCGTGTAGATAACTACGATACGGGAGGGCTTACCAT
CTGGCCCCAGTGCTGCAATGATACCGCGAGACCCACGCTCACCGGCTCCAGATTTATCAGCAATAAACCA
GCCAGCCGGAAGGGCCGAGCGCAGAAGTGGTCCTGCAACTTTATCCGCCTCCATCCAGTCTATTAATTGT
TGCCGGGAAGCTAGAGTAAGTAGTTCGCCAGTTAATAGTTTGCGCAACGTTGTTGCCATTGCTACAGGCA
TCGTGGTGTCACGCTCGTCGTTTGGTATGGCTTCATTCAGCTCCGGTTCCCAACGATCAAGGCGAGTTAC
ATGATCCCCCATGTTGTGCAAAAAAGCGGTTAGCTCCTTCGGTCCTCCGATCGTTGTCAGAAGTAAGTTG
GCCGCAGTGTTATCACTCATGGTTATGGCAGCACTGCATAATTCTCTTACTGTCATGCCATCCGTAAGAT
GCTTTTCTGTGACTGGTGAGTACTCAACCAAGTCATTCTGAGAATAGTGTATGCGGCGACCGAGTTGCTC
TTGCCCGGCGTCAATACGGGATAATACCGCGCCACATAGCAGAACTTTAAAAGTGCTCATCATTGGAAAA
CGTTCTTCGGGGCGAAAACTCTCAAGGATCTTACCGCTGTTGAGATCCAGTTCGATGTAACCCACTCGTG
CACCCAACTGATCTTCAGCATCTTTTACTTTCACCAGCGTTTCTGGGTGAGCAAAAACAGGAAGGCAAAA
TGCCGCAAAAAAGGGAATAAGGGCGACACGGAAATGTTGAATACTCATACTCTTCCTTTTTCAATATTAT
TGAAGCATTTATCAGGGTTATTGTCTCATGAGCGGATACATATTTGAATGTATTTAGAAAAATAAACAAA
TAGGGGTTCCGCGCACATTTCCCCGAAAAGTGCCACCTAAATTGTAAGCGTTAATATTTTGTTAAAATTC
GCGTTAAATTTTTGTTAAATCAGCTCATTTTTTAACCAATAGGCCGAAATCGGCAAAATCCCTTATAAAT
CAAAAGAATAGACCGAGATAGGGT
[37 nt withheld, positions 4645-4681]
AAAGAACGTGGACTCCAACGTCAAAGG
[49 nt withheld, positions 4709-4757]
T
[91 nt withheld, positions 4759-4849]
G
[124 nt withheld, positions 4851-4974]
CCCATTCGCCATTCAGGCTGCGCAACTGTTGGGAAGGGCGATCGGTGCGGGCCTCTTCGCTA
Features (pLannotate 1.2.2; 15 found; start..end, strand, type, name):
    106..124     +  promoter       T7 promoter: promoter for bacteriophage T7 RNA polymerase
    147..170     +  misc_feature   MCS (fragment): pBluescript multiple cloning site
    177..764     +  CDS            his-24 (fragment): H24_CAEEL - Also known as H1.1 Experimental evidence at protein level: Swiss-Prot protein existence level 1. Histones H1 are necessary for the condensation of nucleosome chains into higher-order structures. From Caenorhabditis elegans.
    828..1559    +  CDS            mNeptune2.5: mNeptune2.5 is a basic (constitutively fluorescent) red fluorescent protein published in 2014, derived from Entacmaea quadricolor. It is reported to be a rapidly-maturing monomer with moderate acid sensitivity.
   2054..2206    +  CDS            aex-5 (fragment): AEX5_CAEEL - Also known as kpc-3 From Caenorhabditis elegans.
   2328..2346    -  promoter       T3 promoter: promoter for bacteriophage T3 RNA polymerase
   2391..2407    -  protein_bind   lac operator: The lac repressor binds to the lac operator to inhibit transcription in E. coli. This inhibition can be relieved by adding lactose or isopropyl-β-D-thiogalactopyranoside (IPTG). lac repressor encoded by lacI
   2415..2445    -  promoter       lac promoter: promoter for the E. coli lac operon
   2460..2481    -  protein_bind   CAP binding site: CAP binding activates transcription in the presence of cAMP. E. coli catabolite activator protein
   2494..2586    -  CDS            lacI (fragment): lac repressor; lacI; The lac repressor binds to the lac operator to inhibit transcription in E. coli. This inhibition can be relieved by adding lactose or isopropyl-β-D-thiogalactopyranoside (IPTG).
   2769..3357    -  rep_origin     ori: high-copy-number ColE1/pMB1/pBR322/pUC origin of replication
   3528..4388    -  CDS            AmpR: β-lactamase; bla; confers resistance to ampicillin, carbenicillin, and related antibiotics
   4389..4493    -  promoter       AmpR promoter: bla
   4546..4974    -  rep_origin     f1 ori (sequence partly withheld): f1 bacteriophage origin of replication; arrow indicates direction of (+) strand synthesis
   4979..98      -  CDS            lacZα (fragment) (across the origin): LacZα fragment of β-galactosidase; lacZ fragment
