[The description below was written by a language model from this plasmid's Addgene catalogue record and pLannotate feature annotations shown in this document.]
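Description:
pAS1-his-24::mNeptunr is a C. elegans (worm) expression plasmid built on the pAS1 backbone, which the feature table shows to be a pBluescript-type phagemid of about 5 kb. It is maintained in E. coli at high copy through a ColE1/pUC-family origin and selected with ampicillin via the β-lactamase gene and its native promoter. An f1 origin is also present. Remnants of the lacZα region, the lac promoter/operator with its CAP site, a small lacI fragment, and flanking T7 and T3 phage promoters reflect the cloning-vector ancestry rather than any role in worm expression.

The payload, assembled by Gibson cloning, places coding sequence from the C. elegans linker histone H1 gene his-24 (annotated as a fragment) upstream of, and on the same strand as, a far-red fluorescent protein that the annotation identifies as mNeptune2.5. The name and layout indicate a histone–fluorophore fusion. Because H1 histone binds chromatin, such a fusion concentrates the red signal in nuclei, matching the stated purpose of expressing nuclear-localized mNeptune. Downstream of the reporter lies unannotated sequence that includes a short match to C. elegans aex-5. Its function is not stated, although this position is where a 3′ UTR would normally sit.

No worm promoter is annotated, and only a short polylinker remnant separates the T7 promoter from his-24. The record therefore does not say what drives expression in the animal, and the plasmid may serve as a cassette into which a tissue-specific promoter is inserted. Nuclear-localized red markers of this kind are generally used to identify and track individual cell nuclei during imaging in worms, but the record gives no further application details.
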