Addgene plasmid #124331: pAS1-his-24::mNeptunr
Purpose: Expressing Nuclear Localized mNeptune
Depositing lab: Andrew Leifer. Depositing organization: Princeton University.
Backbone
  Vector backbone: pAS1
  Backbone manufacturer: Anuj Sharma/Leifer Lab
  Vector type: Worm Expression
Growth in bacteria
  Bacterial resistance: Ampicillin, 100 μg/mL
  Growth temperature: 37°C
  Growth strain: DH5alpha
  Copy number: High Copy
Gene/Insert
  Gene/Insert name: mNeptune
  Species: C. elegans (nematode)
  Entrez Gene: his-24 (a.k.a. CELE_M163.3)
  Cloning method: Gibson Cloning
Terms and licenses: Academic/Nonprofit Terms; Industry Terms: Not Available to Industry
How to cite: pAS1-his-24::mNeptunr was a gift from Andrew Leifer (Addgene plasmid # 124331 ; http://n2t.net/addgene:124331 ; RRID:Addgene_124331)
